Addgene plasmid #231635: Flag-mproSAAS (27 kDa)
Purpose: Mammalian expression of a flag-tagged full-length version of the mouse chaperone protein proSAAS.
Depositing lab: Iris Lindberg. Depositing organization: University of Maryland, Baltimore. Publication: Sequestration of TDP-43(216-414) Aggregates by Cytoplasmic Expression of the proSAAS Chaperone. Peinado JR, Chaplot K, Jarvela TS, Barbieri EM, Shorter J, Lindberg I. ACS Chem Neurosci. 2022 Jun 1;13(11):1651-1665. doi: 10.1021/acschemneuro.2c00156. Epub 2022 May 12. PubMed 35549000.
Backbone
  Vector backbone: pcDNA3.1 (-)
  Vector type: Mammalian Expression
  Selectable markers: Hygromycin
Growth in bacteria
  Bacterial resistance: Ampicillin, 100 μg/mL
  Growth temperature: 37°C
  Growth strain: DH5alpha
  Copy number: High Copy
Gene/Insert
  Gene/Insert name: Pcsk1N
  Species: M. musculus (mouse)
  Entrez Gene: Pcsk1n (a.k.a. KEP, PEN, PEN19, PEN20, Pan3, SAAS, SAASCT, bLEN, lLEN, proSAAS)
  Tag / fusion protein: Flag (N terminal on insert)
  Cloning method: Restriction Enzyme; 5′ cloning site Unknown (unknown if destroyed); 3′ cloning site Unknown (unknown if destroyed)
Terms and licenses: Academic/Nonprofit Terms; Industry Terms: Not Available to Industry
How to cite: Flag-mproSAAS (27 kDa) was a gift from Iris Lindberg (Addgene plasmid # 231635 ; http://n2t.net/addgene:231635 ; RRID:Addgene_231635)
