[The description below was written by a language model from this plasmid's Addgene catalogue record and pLannotate feature annotations shown in this document.]
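Description:
Flag-mproSAAS (27 kDa) is a mammalian expression plasmid built on the pcDNA3.1(-) backbone that carries the mouse Pcsk1n gene, which encodes the neuroendocrine chaperone proSAAS. According to the record, the insert is the full-length protein with a Flag epitope at its N terminus. The feature table annotates a Pcsk1n coding sequence of about 800 nt but does not mark the Flag tag separately, so its exact position relative to the native signal peptide cannot be read from the annotation. The restriction sites used for cloning are listed as unknown.

Expression in mammalian cells is driven by the human cytomegalovirus immediate-early enhancer and promoter, and transcripts are terminated by the bovine growth hormone polyadenylation signal. A T7 promoter lies just upstream of the insert and could support in vitro transcription or serve as a sequencing primer site. A second cassette, made up of the SV40 early promoter, a hygromycin phosphotransferase gene and the SV40 poly(A) signal, allows hygromycin selection of stably transfected cells. In E. coli the plasmid is maintained by a high-copy ColE1/pUC-type origin and selected through the β-lactamase gene for ampicillin resistance, and an f1 origin is also present. The short matches annotated as HIV-1 LTR, ble, lacI and bom are fragments and most likely backbone remnants rather than functional elements.

The stated purpose is mammalian expression of Flag-tagged full-length mouse proSAAS, with the epitope allowing antibody-based detection. The associated publication concerns proSAAS chaperone activity toward aggregates of a TDP-43 fragment.
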