Features (pLannotate 1.2.2; 20 found; start..end, strand, type, name):
     28..80      -  misc_feature   bom (fragment): basis of mobility region from pBR322
    235..614     +  enhancer       CMV enhancer: human cytomegalovirus immediate early enhancer
    615..818     +  promoter       CMV promoter: human cytomegalovirus (CMV) immediate early promoter
    814..847     +  LTR            5' LTR (truncated) (fragment): truncated 5' long terminal repeat (LTR) from HIV-1
    863..881     +  promoter       T7 promoter: promoter for bacteriophage T7 RNA polymerase
    901..1698    +  CDS            Pcsk1n: PCS1N_MOUSE - Experimental evidence at protein level: Swiss-Prot protein existence level 1. May function in the control of the neuroendocrine secretory pathway. Proposed be a specific endogenous inhibitor of PCSK1. ProSAAS and Big PEN-LEN, both containing the C-terminal inhibitory domain, but not the processed peptides reduce PCSK1 activity in the endoplasmic reticulum and Golgi. It reduces the activity of the 87 kDa form but not the autocatalytically derived 66 kDa form of PCSK1. Subsequent processing of proSAAS may eliminate the inhibition. Slows down convertase-mediated processing of proopi
   1734..1958    +  polyA_signal   bGH poly(A) signal: bovine growth hormone polyadenylation signal
   1962..1983    +  promoter       SV40 promoter (fragment): SV40 enhancer and early promoter
   2004..2432    +  rep_origin     f1 ori (sequence partly withheld): f1 bacteriophage origin of replication; arrow indicates direction of (+) strand synthesis
   2446..2775    +  promoter       SV40 promoter: SV40 enhancer and early promoter
   2824..3849    +  CDS            HygR: aminoglycoside phosphotransferase from E. coli; aph(4)-Ia; confers resistance to hygromycin
   3859..3984    +  CDS            ble (fragment): BLE_KLEPN - Experimental evidence at protein level: Swiss-Prot protein existence level 1. Binding protein with a strong affinity to the bleomycin family of antibiotics. Binds to CL990; an antimitotic-antibiotic compound. From Klebsiella pneumoniae.
   3979..4100    +  polyA_signal   SV40 poly(A) signal: SV40 polyadenylation signal
   4173..4189    -  protein_bind   lac operator: The lac repressor binds to the lac operator to inhibit transcription in E. coli. This inhibition can be relieved by adding lactose or isopropyl-β-D-thiogalactopyranoside (IPTG). lac repressor encoded by lacI
   4197..4227    -  promoter       lac promoter: promoter for the E. coli lac operon
   4242..4263    -  protein_bind   CAP binding site: CAP binding activates transcription in the presence of cAMP. E. coli catabolite activator protein
   4276..4368    -  CDS            lacI (fragment): lac repressor; lacI; The lac repressor binds to the lac operator to inhibit transcription in E. coli. This inhibition can be relieved by adding lactose or isopropyl-β-D-thiogalactopyranoside (IPTG).
   4551..5139    -  rep_origin     ori: high-copy-number ColE1/pMB1/pBR322/pUC origin of replication
   5310..6170    -  CDS            AmpR: β-lactamase; bla; confers resistance to ampicillin, carbenicillin, and related antibiotics
   6171..6275    -  promoter       AmpR promoter: bla
>Addgene plasmid #231635 | Flag-mproSAAS (27 kDa) | addgene full sequence | sequence record 460630 | Addgene NGS Result
GACGGATCGGGAGATCTCCCGATCCCCTATGGTGCACTCTCAGTACAATCTGCTCTGATGCCGCATAGTT
AAGCCAGTATCTGCTCCCTGCTTGTGTGTTGGAGGTCGCTGAGTAGTGCGCGAGCAAAATTTAAGCTACA
ACAAGGCAAGGCTTGACCGACAATTGCATGAAGAATCTGCTTAGGGTTAGGCGTTTTGCGCTGCTTCGCG
ATGTACGGGCCAGATATACGCGTTGACATTGATTATTGACTAGTTATTAATAGTAATCAATTACGGGGTC
ATTAGTTCATAGCCCATATATGGAGTTCCGCGTTACATAACTTACGGTAAATGGCCCGCCTGGCTGACCG
CCCAACGACCCCCGCCCATTGACGTCAATAATGACGTATGTTCCCATAGTAACGCCAATAGGGACTTTCC
ATTGACGTCAATGGGTGGAGTATTTACGGTAAACTGCCCACTTGGCAGTACATCAAGTGTATCATATGCC
AAGTACGCCCCCTATTGACGTCAATGACGGTAAATGGCCCGCCTGGCATTATGCCCAGTACATGACCTTA
TGGGACTTTCCTACTTGGCAGTACATCTACGTATTAGTCATCGCTATTACCATGGTGATGCGGTTTTGGC
AGTACATCAATGGGCGTGGATAGCGGTTTGACTCACGGGGATTTCCAAGTCTCCACCCCATTGACGTCAA
TGGGAGTTTGTTTTGGCACCAAAATCAACGGGACTTTCCAAAATGTCGTAACAACTCCGCCCCATTGACG
CAAATGGGCGGTAGGCGTGTACGGTGGGAGGTCTATATAAGCAGAGCTCTCTGGCTAACTAGAGAACCCA
CTGCTTACTGGCTTATCGAAATTAATACGACTCACTATAGGGAGACCCAAGCTGGCTAGCATGGCGGGGT
CGCCGCTGCTCTGCGGGCCGCGGGCCGGGGGCGTCGGCATTTTGGTGCTGCTGCTCTTGGGCCTTCTGAG
GCTGCCCCCCACCCTGTCAGATTACAAGGATGACGACGATAAGGCGAGGCCCGTGAAGGAGCCCCGCAGT
CTGAGCGCAGCATCCGCGCCCTTGGTTGAGACGAGCACTCCCCTCCGCTTGCGTCGGGCCGTGCCCCGAG
GAGAGGCGGCGGGTGCGGTGCAGGAGCTGGCGCGGGCGCTGGCGCACCTGCTGGAGGCCGAGAGACAGGA
ACGCGCGCGTGCTGAGGCGCAGGAGGCTGAGGATCAGCAGGCGCGTGTCCTGGCGCAGCTGCTGCGCGCC
TGGGGCTCTCCGCGTGCCTCGGACCCGCCCTTGGCCCCCGACGATGACCCGGACGCTCCAGCTGCACAGC
TCGCCCGTGCTCTGCTCCGAGCTCGCCTAGACCCGGCCGCCCTGGCAGCCCAACTTGTCCCCGCCCCTGC
CGCTGCGCCGCGACCCCGGCCCCCAGTGTATGATGATGGCCCCACTGGCCCAGACGTCGAGGATGCCGGC
GACGAGACTCCTGACGTGGACCCTGAGCTGCTGAGGTACTTGCTAGGGCGGATCCTCACCGGAAGTTCGG
AGCCAGAGGCTGCTCCTGCCCCGCGCCGCCTCCGCCGATCTGTGGACCAGGATTTGGGTCCCGAGGTGCC
CCCTGAGAACGTACTGGGGGCTCTGCTACGCGTCAAACGCCTGGAGAACCCCTCGCCCCAGGCGCCGGCA
CGCCGCCTCCTGCCTCCCTGAAAGCTTAAGTTTAAACCGCTGATCAGCCTCGACTGTGCCTTCTAGTTGC
CAGCCATCTGTTGTTTGCCCCTCCCCCGTGCCTTCCTTGACCCTGGAAGGTGCCACTCCCACTGTCCTTT
CCTAATAAAATGAGGAAATTGCATCGCATTGTCTGAGTAGGTGTCATTCTATTCTGGGGGGTGGGGTGGG
GCAGGACAGCAAGGGGGAGGATTGGGAAGACAATAGCAGGCATGCTGGGGATGCGGTGGGCTCTATGGCT
TCTGAGGCGGAAAGAACCAGCTGGGGCTCTAGGGGGTATCCCC
[124 nt withheld, positions 2004-2127]
C
[91 nt withheld, positions 2129-2219]
A
[49 nt withheld, positions 2221-2269]
CCTTTGACGTTGGAGTCCACGTTCTTT
[37 nt withheld, positions 2297-2333]
ACCCTATCTCGGTCTATTCTTTTGATTTATAAGGGATTTTGCCGATTTCGGCCTATTGGTTAAAAAATGA
GCTGATTTAACAAAAATTTAACGCGAATTAATTCTGTGGAATGTGTGTCAGTTAGGGTGTGGAAAGTCCC
CAGGCTCCCCAGCAGGCAGAAGTATGCAAAGCATGCATCTCAATTAGTCAGCAACCAGGTGTGGAAAGTC
CCCAGGCTCCCCAGCAGGCAGAAGTATGCAAAGCATGCATCTCAATTAGTCAGCAACCATAGTCCCGCCC
CTAACTCCGCCCATCCCGCCCCTAACTCCGCCCAGTTCCGCCCATTCTCCGCCCCATGGCTGACTAATTT
TTTTTATTTATGCAGAGGCCGAGGCCGCCTCTGCCTCTGAGCTATTCCAGAAGTAGTGAGGAGGCTTTTT
TGGAGGCCTAGGCTTTTGCAAAAAGCTCCCGGGAGCTTGTATATCCATTTTCGGATCTGATCAGCACGTG
ATGAAAAAGCCTGAACTCACCGCGACGTCTGTCGAGAAGTTTCTGATCGAAAAGTTCGACAGCGTCTCCG
ACCTGATGCAGCTCTCGGAGGGCGAAGAATCTCGTGCTTTCAGCTTCGATGTAGGAGGGCGTGGATATGT
CCTGCGGGTAAATAGCTGCGCCGATGGTTTCTACAAAGATCGTTATGTTTATCGGCACTTTGCATCGGCC
GCGCTCCCGATTCCGGAAGTGCTTGACATTGGGGAATTCAGCGAGAGCCTGACCTATTGCATCTCCCGCC
GTGCACAGGGTGTCACGTTGCAAGACCTGCCTGAAACCGAACTGCCCGCTGTTCTGCAGCCGGTCGCGGA
GGCCATGGATGCGATCGCTGCGGCCGATCTTAGCCAGACGAGCGGGTTCGGCCCATTCGGACCGCAAGGA
ATCGGTCAATACACTACATGGCGTGATTTCATATGCGCGATTGCTGATCCCCATGTGTATCACTGGCAAA
CTGTGATGGACGACACCGTCAGTGCGTCCGTCGCGCAGGCTCTCGATGAGCTGATGCTTTGGGCCGAGGA
CTGCCCCGAAGTCCGGCACCTCGTGCACGCGGATTTCGGCTCCAACAATGTCCTGACGGACAATGGCCGC
ATAACAGCGGTCATTGACTGGAGCGAGGCGATGTTCGGGGATTCCCAATACGAGGTCGCCAACATCTTCT
TCTGGAGGCCGTGGTTGGCTTGTATGGAGCAGCAGACGCGCTACTTCGAGCGGAGGCATCCGGAGCTTGC
AGGATCGCCGCGGCTCCGGGCGTATATGCTCCGCATTGGTCTTGACCAACTCTATCAGAGCTTGGTTGAC
GGCAATTTCGATGATGCAGCTTGGGCGCAGGGTCGATGCGACGCAATCGTCCGATCCGGAGCCGGGACTG
TCGGGCGTACACAAATCGCCCGCAGAAGCGCGGCCGTCTGGACCGATGGCTGTGTAGAAGTACTCGCCGA
TAGTGGAAACCGACGCCCCAGCACTCGTCCGAGGGCAAAGGAATAGCACGTGCTACGAGATTTCGATTCC
ACCGCCGCCTTCTATGAAAGGTTGGGCTTCGGAATCGTTTTCCGGGACGCCGGCTGGATGATCCTCCAGC
GCGGGGATCTCATGCTGGAGTTCTTCGCCCACCCCAACTTGTTTATTGCAGCTTATAATGGTTACAAATA
AAGCAATAGCATCACAAATTTCACAAATAAAGCATTTTTTTCACTGCATTCTAGTTGTGGTTTGTCCAAA
CTCATCAATGTATCTTATCATGTCTGTATACCGTCGACCTCTAGCTAGAGCTTGGCGTAATCATGGTCAT
AGCTGTTTCCTGTGTGAAATTGTTATCCGCTCACAATTCCACACAACATACGAGCCGGAAGCATAAAGTG
TAAAGCCTGGGGTGCCTAATGAGTGAGCTAACTCACATTAATTGCGTTGCGCTCACTGCCCGCTTTCCAG
TCGGGAAACCTGTCGTGCCAGCTGCATTAATGAATCGGCCAACGCGCGGGGAGAGGCGGTTTGCGTATTG
GGCGCTCTTCCGCTTCCTCGCTCACTGACTCGCTGCGCTCGGTCGTTCGGCTGCGGCGAGCGGTATCAGC
TCACTCAAAGGCGGTAATACGGTTATCCACAGAATCAGGGGATAACGCAGGAAAGAACATGTGAGCAAAA
GGCCAGCAAAAGGCCAGGAACCGTAAAAAGGCCGCGTTGCTGGCGTTTTTCCATAGGCTCCGCCCCCCTG
ACGAGCATCACAAAAATCGACGCTCAAGTCAGAGGTGGCGAAACCCGACAGGACTATAAAGATACCAGGC
GTTTCCCCCTGGAAGCTCCCTCGTGCGCTCTCCTGTTCCGACCCTGCCGCTTACCGGATACCTGTCCGCC
TTTCTCCCTTCGGGAAGCGTGGCGCTTTCTCATAGCTCACGCTGTAGGTATCTCAGTTCGGTGTAGGTCG
TTCGCTCCAAGCTGGGCTGTGTGCACGAACCCCCCGTTCAGCCCGACCGCTGCGCCTTATCCGGTAACTA
TCGTCTTGAGTCCAACCCGGTAAGACACGACTTATCGCCACTGGCAGCAGCCACTGGTAACAGGATTAGC
AGAGCGAGGTATGTAGGCGGTGCTACAGAGTTCTTGAAGTGGTGGCCTAACTACGGCTACACTAGAAGAA
CAGTATTTGGTATCTGCGCTCTGCTGAAGCCAGTTACCTTCGGAAAAAGAGTTGGTAGCTCTTGATCCGG
CAAACAAACCACCGCTGGTAGCGGTGGTTTTTTTGTTTGCAAGCAGCAGATTACGCGCAGAAAAAAAGGA
TCTCAAGAAGATCCTTTGATCTTTTCTACGGGGTCTGACGCTCAGTGGAACGAAAACTCACGTTAAGGGA
TTTTGGTCATGAGATTATCAAAAAGGATCTTCACCTAGATCCTTTTAAATTAAAAATGAAGTTTTAAATC
AATCTAAAGTATATATGAGTAAACTTGGTCTGACAGTTACCAATGCTTAATCAGTGAGGCACCTATCTCA
GCGATCTGTCTATTTCGTTCATCCATAGTTGCCTGACTCCCCGTCGTGTAGATAACTACGATACGGGAGG
GCTTACCATCTGGCCCCAGTGCTGCAATGATACCGCGAGACCCACGCTCACCGGCTCCAGATTTATCAGC
AATAAACCAGCCAGCCGGAAGGGCCGAGCGCAGAAGTGGTCCTGCAACTTTATCCGCCTCCATCCAGTCT
ATTAATTGTTGCCGGGAAGCTAGAGTAAGTAGTTCGCCAGTTAATAGTTTGCGCAACGTTGTTGCCATTG
CTACAGGCATCGTGGTGTCACGCTCGTCGTTTGGTATGGCTTCATTCAGCTCCGGTTCCCAACGATCAAG
GCGAGTTACATGATCCCCCATGTTGTGCAAAAAAGCGGTTAGCTCCTTCGGTCCTCCGATCGTTGTCAGA
AGTAAGTTGGCCGCAGTGTTATCACTCATGGTTATGGCAGCACTGCATAATTCTCTTACTGTCATGCCAT
CCGTAAGATGCTTTTCTGTGACTGGTGAGTACTCAACCAAGTCATTCTGAGAATAGTGTATGCGGCGACC
GAGTTGCTCTTGCCCGGCGTCAATACGGGATAATACCGCGCCACATAGCAGAACTTTAAAAGTGCTCATC
ATTGGAAAACGTTCTTCGGGGCGAAAACTCTCAAGGATCTTACCGCTGTTGAGATCCAGTTCGATGTAAC
CCACTCGTGCACCCAACTGATCTTCAGCATCTTTTACTTTCACCAGCGTTTCTGGGTGAGCAAAAACAGG
AAGGCAAAATGCCGCAAAAAAGGGAATAAGGGCGACACGGAAATGTTGAATACTCATACTCTTCCTTTTT
CAATATTATTGAAGCATTTATCAGGGTTATTGTCTCATGAGCGGATACATATTTGAATGTATTTAGAAAA
ATAAACAAATAGGGGTTCCGCGCACATTTCCCCGAAAAGTGCCACCTGACGTC
