>Addgene plasmid #231635 | Flag-mproSAAS (27 kDa) | depositor partial sequence | sequence record 455431 | Insert sequence (Flag-tag through mproSAAS)
ATGGCGGGGTCGCCGCTGCTCTGCGGGCCGCGGGCCGGGGGCGTCGGCATTTTGGTGCTGCTGCTCTTGG
GCCTTCTGAGGCTGCCCCCCACCCTGTCAGATTACAAGGATGACGACGATAAGGCGAGGCCCGTGAAGGA
GCCCCGCAGTCTGAGCGCAGCATCCGCGCCCTTGGTTGAGACGAGCACTCCCCTCCGCTTGCGTCGGGCC
GTGCCCCGAGGAGAGGCGGCGGGTGCGGTGCAGGAGCTGGCGCGGGCGCTGGCGCACCTGCTGGAGGCCG
AGAGACAGGAACGCGCGCGTGCTGAGGCGCAGGAGGCTGAGGATCAGCAGGCGCGTGTCCTGGCGCAGCT
GCTGCGCGCCTGGGGCTCTCCGCGTGCCTCGGACCCGCCCTTGGCCCCCGACGATGACCCGGACGCTCCA
GCTGCACAGCTCGCCCGTGCTCTGCTCCGAGCTCGCCTAGACCCGGCCGCCCTGGCAGCCCAACTTGTCC
CCGCCCCTGCCGCTGCGCCGCGACCCCGGCCCCCAGTGTATGATGATGGCCCCACTGGCCCAGACGTCGA
GGATGCCGGCGACGAGACTCCTGACGTGGACCCTGAGCTGCTGAGGTACTTGCTAGGGCGGATCCTCACC
GGAAGTTCGGAGCCAGAGGCTGCTCCTGCCCCGCGCCGCCTCCGCCGATCTGTGGACCAGGATTTGGGTC
CCGAGGTGCCCCCTGAGAACGTACTGGGGGCTCTGCTACGCGTCAAACGCCTGGAGAACCCCTCGCCCCA
GGCGCCGGCACGCCGCCTCCTGCCTCCCTGA
